Addgene plasmid #205171: pAG1247 H2B-ECFP-FIREmate
Purpose: Expresses H2B-ECFP-FIREmate in mammalian cells
Depositing lab: Arnaud Gautier. Depositing organization: Sorbonne Université. Publication: A fluorogenic chemically induced dimerization technology for controlling, imaging and sensing protein proximity. Bottone S, Joliot O, Cakil ZV, El Hajji L, Rakotoarison LM, Boncompain G, Perez F, Gautier A. Nat Methods. 2023 Aug 28. doi: 10.1038/s41592-023-01988-8. PubMed 37640938.
Backbone
  Vector backbone: pIRES
  Backbone size w/o insert (bp): 4005
  Vector type: Mammalian Expression
  Selectable markers: Neomycin (select with G418)
Growth in bacteria
  Bacterial resistance: Kanamycin, 50 μg/mL
  Growth temperature: 37°C
  Growth strain: DH5alpha
  Copy number: High Copy
Gene/Insert
  Gene/Insert name: H2B-ECFP-FIREmate
  Cloning method: Gibson Cloning
  Sequencing primers: 5′ cgcaaatgggcggtaggcgtg
Terms and licenses: Academic/Nonprofit Terms; Industry Terms: Not Available to Industry
How to cite: pAG1247 H2B-ECFP-FIREmate was a gift from Arnaud Gautier (Addgene plasmid # 205171 ; http://n2t.net/addgene:205171 ; RRID:Addgene_205171)
