[The description below was written by a language model from this plasmid's Addgene catalogue record and pLannotate feature annotations shown in this document.]
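Description:
pAG1247 H2B-ECFP-FIREmate is a 5.5 kb mammalian expression plasmid, catalogued as built on a pIRES backbone by Gibson cloning, that drives constitutive expression of a three-part fusion protein. It replicates in E. coli from a high-copy ColE1/pUC-type origin and also carries an f1 phage origin. A single Tn5 NeoR/KanR aminoglycoside phosphotransferase gene serves both hosts. A bacterial bla-type promoter drives it for kanamycin selection, and the SV40 enhancer/early promoter drives it for G418 selection of transfected mammalian cells, with an HSV TK polyadenylation signal downstream. Although the backbone name suggests one, no IRES element appears in the feature table. The short ble, SV40 large T antigen and bGH poly(A) fragments look like backbone remnants rather than functional parts.

The expression cassette consists of the human CMV immediate early enhancer and promoter, the fusion open reading frame and an SV40 poly(A) signal. The coding region begins with histone H2B, whose best annotation match is a chicken H2B protein, and this domain incorporates the fusion into nucleosomes and so anchors it to chromatin in the nucleus. It is followed by ECFP, a constitutively fluorescent cyan protein that reports expression and localisation. The last domain is FIREmate, which the annotation tool detects as a fragment related to Y-FAST, the fluorogen-binding tag derived from photoactive yellow protein. The associated publication describes a fluorogenic chemically induced dimerization technology for controlling, imaging and sensing protein proximity. In that context, this plasmid probably supplies a nuclear, chromatin-tethered FIREmate partner for such experiments. The record itself states only that it expresses the fusion in mammalian cells.
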