Features (pLannotate 1.2.2; 15 found; start..end, strand, type, name):
     61..364     +  enhancer       CMV enhancer: human cytomegalovirus immediate early enhancer
    365..568     +  promoter       CMV promoter: human cytomegalovirus (CMV) immediate early promoter
    621..998     +  CDS            H2B-VIII: H2B8_CHICK - Experimental evidence at protein level: Swiss-Prot protein existence level 1. Core component of nucleosome. Nucleosomes wrap and compact DNA into chromatin, limiting DNA accessibility to the cellular machineries which require DNA as a template. Histones thereby play a central role in transcription regulation, DNA repair, DNA replication and chromosomal stability. DNA accessibility is regulated via a complex set of post-translational modifications of histones, also called histone code, and nucleosome remodeling. From Gallus gallus (Chicken).
   1014..1730    +  CDS            ECFP: ECFP is a basic (constitutively fluorescent) cyan fluorescent protein published in 1996, derived from Aequorea victoria. It has low acid sensitivity.
   1743..2084    +  CDS            Y-FAST (fragment): small protein tag, derived from photoactive yellow protein, that allows in vivo fluorescent labeling by addition of a cell-permeant fluorogen (Plamont et al., 2016)
   2209..2293    +  CDS            large T antigen (fragment): large T antigen from SV40 (simian virus 40)
   2316..2437    +  polyA_signal   SV40 poly(A) signal: SV40 polyadenylation signal
   2471..2899    -  rep_origin     f1 ori (sequence partly withheld): f1 bacteriophage origin of replication; arrow indicates direction of (+) strand synthesis
   2926..3030    +  promoter       AmpR promoter: bla
   3032..3389    +  promoter       SV40 promoter: SV40 enhancer and early promoter
   3424..4218    +  CDS            NeoR/KanR: aminoglycoside phosphotransferase from Tn5; aph(3')-II (or nptII); confers resistance to neomycin, kanamycin, and G418 (Geneticin®)
   4239..4391    +  CDS            ble (fragment): BLE_KLEPN - Experimental evidence at protein level: Swiss-Prot protein existence level 1. Binding protein with a strong affinity to the bleomycin family of antibiotics. Binds to CL990; an antimitotic-antibiotic compound. From Klebsiella pneumoniae.
   4450..4497    +  polyA_signal   HSV TK poly(A) signal: herpes simplex virus thymidine kinase polyadenylation signal (Cole and Stacy, 1985)
   4588..4604    -  polyA_signal   bGH poly(A) signal (fragment): bovine growth hormone polyadenylation signal
   4826..5414    +  rep_origin     ori: high-copy-number ColE1/pMB1/pBR322/pUC origin of replication
>Addgene plasmid #205171 | pAG1247 H2B-ECFP-FIREmate | addgene full sequence | sequence record 406791 | Addgene NGS Result
TAGTTATTAATAGTAATCAATTACGGGGTCATTAGTTCATAGCCCATATATGGAGTTCCGCGTTACATAA
CTTACGGTAAATGGCCCGCCTGGCTGACCGCCCAACGACCCCCGCCCATTGACGTCAATAATGACGTATG
TTCCCATAGTAACGCCAATAGGGACTTTCCATTGACGTCAATGGGTGGAGTATTTACGGTAAACTGCCCA
CTTGGCAGTACATCAAGTGTATCATATGCCAAGTACGCCCCCTATTGACGTCAATGACGGTAAATGGCCC
GCCTGGCATTATGCCCAGTACATGACCTTATGGGACTTTCCTACTTGGCAGTACATCTACGTATTAGTCA
TCGCTATTACCATGGTGATGCGGTTTTGGCAGTACATCAATGGGCGTGGATAGCGGTTTGACTCACGGGG
ATTTCCAAGTCTCCACCCCATTGACGTCAATGGGAGTTTGTTTTGGCACCAAAATCAACGGGACTTTCCA
AAATGTCGTAACAACTCCGCCCCATTGACGCAAATGGGCGGTAGGCGTGTACGGTGGGAGGTCTATATAA
GCAGAGCTGGTTTAGTGAACCGTCAGATCCGCTAGCGCTACCGGTGAATTCGCCACCATGATGCCCGAAC
CTGCGAAGTCAGCGCCCGCTCCCAAAAAAGGCTCTAAAAAAGCTGTCGCCAAGACCCAGAAGAAGGGGGA
TAAGAAAAGGCGTAAGACCAGGAAAGAGAGTTACGCCATTTACGTGTACAAAGTACTAAAACAAGTCCAC
CCGGACACTGGCATCTCCTCAAAGGCGATGGGCATTATGAACTCATTTGTAAACGACATCTTCGAGCGCA
TCGCCGGAGAAGCGTCGCGCCTGGCGCATTACAACAAGCGCTCCACTATCACATCCCGGGAGATCCAGAC
GGCCGTGCGCCTGCTCCTGCCCGGAGAACTGGCCAAACACGCTGTGTCTGAGGGCACAAAGGCCGTGACC
AAGTACACCAGCTCCAAGGGTAGTGCTGGTGGTATGGTGAGCAAGGGCGAGGAGCTGTTCACCGGGGTGG
TGCCCATCCTGGTCGAGCTGGACGGCGACGTAAACGGCCACAAGTTCAGCGTGTCCGGCGAGGGCGAGGG
CGATGCCACCTACGGCAAGCTGACCCTGAAGTTCATCTGCACCACCGGCAAGCTGCCCGTGCCCTGGCCC
ACCCTCGTGACCACCCTGACCTGGGGCGTGCAGTGCTTCAGCCGCTACCCCGACCACATGAAGCAGCACG
ACTTCTTCAAGTCCGCCATGCCCGAAGGCTACGTCCAGGAGCGCACCATCTTCTTCAAGGACGACGGCAA
CTACAAGACCCGCGCCGAGGTGAAGTTCGAGGGCGACACCCTGGTGAACCGCATCGAGCTGAAGGGCATC
GACTTCAAGGAGGACGGCAACATCCTGGGGCACAAGCTGGAGTACAACTACATCAGCCACAACGTCTATA
TCACCGCCGACAAGCAGAAGAACGGCATCAAGGCCAACTTCAAGATCCGCCACAACATCGAGGACGGCAG
CGTGCAGCTCGCCGACCACTACCAGCAGAACACCCCCATCGGCGACGGCCCCGTGCTGCTGCCCGACAAC
CACTACCTGAGCACCCAGTCCGCCCTGAGCAAAGACCCCAACGAGAAGCGCGATCACATGGTCCTGCTGG
AGTTCGTGACCGCCGCCGGGATCACTCTCGGCATGGACGAGCTGTACAAGGGAGCAAGTGGAATGGAGCA
TGTTGCCTTTGGCAGTGAGGACATCGAGAACACTCTGGCCAATATGGACGACGAACAACTGGATAGGTTG
GCCTTTGGCGTAATTCAGCTCGATGGTGACGGGAATATCCTGCTGTACAATGCTGCTGAAGGGGACATCA
CTGGCAGAGATCCCAAACAGGTGATTGGGAAGAACTTCTTCAAGGATGTTGCACCTGGAACGGATACTCC
CGAGTTTTACGGCAAATTCAAGGAAGGCGCAGCGTCAGGGAATCTGAACACCATGTTCGAATGGACGATA
CCGACAAGCAGGGGACCAACCAAGGTCAAGGTGCACTTGAAGAAAGCCCTTTCCAGTGCTGGTGGTAGTG
CTGGTGGTAGTGCTGGTGGTAGTGCTGGTGGTAGTGCTGGTGGTACTGGTGGTCCTCGAGCTTAAGCTTC
GAACTCTGCAGTCGACAGATCCACCGGATCTAGATAACTGATCATAATCAGCCATACCACATTTGTAGAG
GTTTTACTTGCTTTAAAAAACCTCCCACACCTCCCCCTGAACCTGAAACATAAAATGAATGCAATTGTTG
TTGTTAACTTGTTTATTGCAGCTTATAATGGTTACAAATAAAGCAATAGCATCACAAATTTCACAAATAA
AGCATTTTTTTCACTGCATTCTAGTTGTGGTTTGTCCAAACTCATCAATGTATCTTAAGGCGTAAATTGT
AAGCGTTAATATTTTGTTAAAATTCGCGTTAAATTTTTGTTAAATCAGCTCATTTTTTAACCAATAGGCC
GAAATCGGCAAAATCCCTTATAAATCAAAAGAATAGACCGAGATAGGGT
[37 nt withheld, positions 2570-2606]
AAAGAACGTGGACTCCAACGTCAAAGG
[49 nt withheld, positions 2634-2682]
T
[91 nt withheld, positions 2684-2774]
G
[124 nt withheld, positions 2776-2899]
CAGGTGGCACTTTTCGGGGAAATGTGCGCGGAACCCCTATTTGTTTATTTTTCTAAATACATTCAAATAT
GTATCCGCTCATGAGACAATAACCCTGATAAATGCTTCAATAATATTGAAAAAGGAAGAGTCCTGAGGCG
GAAAGAACCAGCTGTGGAATGTGTGTCAGTTAGGGTGTGGAAAGTCCCCAGGCTCCCCAGCAGGCAGAAG
TATGCAAAGCATGCATCTCAATTAGTCAGCAACCAGGTGTGGAAAGTCCCCAGGCTCCCCAGCAGGCAGA
AGTATGCAAAGCATGCATCTCAATTAGTCAGCAACCATAGTCCCGCCCCTAACTCCGCCCATCCCGCCCC
TAACTCCGCCCAGTTCCGCCCATTCTCCGCCCCATGGCTGACTAATTTTTTTTATTTATGCAGAGGCCGA
GGCCGCCTCGGCCTCTGAGCTATTCCAGAAGTAGTGAGGAGGCTTTTTTGGAGGCCTAGGCTTTTGCAAA
GATCGATCAAGAGACAGGATGAGGATCGTTTCGCATGATTGAACAAGATGGATTGCACGCAGGTTCTCCG
GCCGCTTGGGTGGAGAGGCTATTCGGCTATGACTGGGCACAACAGACAATCGGCTGCTCTGATGCCGCCG
TGTTCCGGCTGTCAGCGCAGGGGCGCCCGGTTCTTTTTGTCAAGACCGACCTGTCCGGTGCCCTGAATGA
ACTGCAAGACGAGGCAGCGCGGCTATCGTGGCTGGCCACGACGGGCGTTCCTTGCGCAGCTGTGCTCGAC
GTTGTCACTGAAGCGGGAAGGGACTGGCTGCTATTGGGCGAAGTGCCGGGGCAGGATCTCCTGTCATCTC
ACCTTGCTCCTGCCGAGAAAGTATCCATCATGGCTGATGCAATGCGGCGGCTGCATACGCTTGATCCGGC
TACCTGCCCATTCGACCACCAAGCGAAACATCGCATCGAGCGAGCACGTACTCGGATGGAAGCCGGTCTT
GTCGATCAGGATGATCTGGACGAAGAGCATCAGGGGCTCGCGCCAGCCGAACTGTTCGCCAGGCTCAAGG
CGAGCATGCCCGACGGCGAGGATCTCGTCGTGACCCATGGCGATGCCTGCTTGCCGAATATCATGGTGGA
AAATGGCCGCTTTTCTGGATTCATCGACTGTGGCCGGCTGGGTGTGGCGGACCGCTATCAGGACATAGCG
TTGGCTACCCGTGATATTGCTGAAGAGCTTGGCGGCGAATGGGCTGACCGCTTCCTCGTGCTTTACGGTA
TCGCCGCTCCCGATTCGCAGCGCATCGCCTTCTATCGCCTTCTTGACGAGTTCTTCTGAGCGGGACTCTG
GGGTTCGAAATGACCGACCAAGCGACGCCCAACCTGCCATCACGAGATTTCGATTCCACCGCCGCCTTCT
ATGAAAGGTTGGGCTTCGGAATCGTTTTCCGGGACGCCGGCTGGATGATCCTCCAGCGCGGGGATCTCAT
GCTGGAGTTCTTCGCCCACCCTAGGGGGAGGCTAACTGAAACACGGAAGGAGACAATACCGGAAGGAACC
CGCGCTATGACGGCAATAAAAAGACAGAATAAAACGCACGGTGTTGGGTCGTTTGTTCATAAACGCGGGG
TTCGGTCCCAGGGCTGGCACTCTGTCGATACCCCACCGAGACCCCATTGGGGCCAATACGCCCGCGTTTC
TTCCTTTTCCCCACCCCACCCCCCAAGTTCGGGTGAAGGCCCAGGGCTCGCAGCCAACGTCGGGGCGGCA
GGCCCTGCCATAGCCTCAGGTTACTCATATATACTTTAGATTGATTTAAAACTTCATTTTTAATTTAAAA
GGATCTAGGTGAAGATCCTTTTTGATAATCTCATGACCAAAATCCCTTAACGTGAGTTTTCGTTCCACTG
AGCGTCAGACCCCGTAGAAAAGATCAAAGGATCTTCTTGAGATCCTTTTTTTCTGCGCGTAATCTGCTGC
TTGCAAACAAAAAAACCACCGCTACCAGCGGTGGTTTGTTTGCCGGATCAAGAGCTACCAACTCTTTTTC
CGAAGGTAACTGGCTTCAGCAGAGCGCAGATACCAAATACTGTTCTTCTAGTGTAGCCGTAGTTAGGCCA
CCACTTCAAGAACTCTGTATCACCGCCTACATACCTCGCTCTGCTAATCCTGTTACCAGTGGCTGCTGCC
AGTGGCGATAAGTCGTGTCTTACCGGGTTGGACTCAAGACGATAGTTACCGGATAAGGCGCAGCGGTCGG
GCTGAACGGGGGGTTCGTGCACACAGCCCAGCTTGGAGCGAACGACCTACACCGAACTGAGATACCTACA
GCGTGAGCTATGAGAAAGCGCCACGCTTCCCGAAGGGAGAAAGGCGGACAGGTATCCGGTAAGCGGCAGG
GTCGGAACAGGAGAGCGCACGAGGGAGCTTCCAGGGGGAAACGCCTGGTATCTTTATAGTCCTGTCGGGT
TTCGCCACCTCTGACTTGAGCGTCGATTTTTGTGATGCTCGTCAGGGGGGCGGAGCCTATGGAAAAACGC
CAGCAACGCGGCCTTTTTACGGTTCCTGGCCTTTTGCTGGCCTTTTGCTCACATGTTCTTTCCTGCGTTA
TCCCCTGATTCTGTGGATAACCGTATTACCGCCATGCAT
